>Addgene plasmid #135850 | D36_Ld_323600 | addgene full sequence | sequence record 274558 | Addgene NGS Result
GTGATGCGGTTTTGGCAGTACACCAATGGGCGTGGATAGCGGTTTGACTCACGGGGATTTCCAAGTCTCC
ACCCCATTGACGTCAATGGGAGTTTGTTTTGGCACCAAAATCAACGGGACTTTCCAAAATGTCGTAATAA
CCCCGCCCCGTTGACGCAAATGGGCGGTAGGCGTGTACGGTGGGAGGTCTATATAAGCAGAGCTCGTTTA
GTGAACCGTCAGATCCTCACTCTCTTCCGCATCGCTGTCTGCGAGGGCCAGCTGTTGGGCTCGCGGTTGA
GGACAAACTCTTCGCGGTCTTTCCAGTACTCTTGGATCGGAAACCCGTCGGCCTCCGAACGGTACTCCGC
CACCGAGGGACCTGAGCGAGTCCGCATCGACCGGATCGGAAAACCTCTCGAGAAAGGCGTCTAACCAGTC
ACAGTCGCAAGGTAGGCTGAGCACCGTGGCGGGCGGCAGCGGGTGGCGGTCGGGGTTGTTTCTGGCGGAG
GTGCTGCTGATGATGTAATTAAAGTAGGCGGTCTTGAGACGGCGGATGGTCGAGGTGAGGTGTGGCAGGC
TTGAGATCCAGCTGTTGGGGTGAGTACTCCCTCTCAAAAGCGGGCATTACTTCTGCGCTAAGATTGTCAG
TTTCCAAAAACGAGGAGGATTTGATATTCACCTGGCCCGATCTGGCCATACACTTGAGTGACAATGACAT
CCACTTTGCCTTTCTCTCCACAGGTGTCCACTCCCAGGTCCAAGTTTGCCACCATGGAGTTTCAGACCCA
GGTACTCATGTCCCTGCTGCTCTGCATGTCTGGTGCGGCCGCCACCTCTGGATCTGCCACCGTGGGAGCC
CACAACGACAGACTGCCCCAGCCCAGCTGGTCCAGAACCTGCACCAGCCCCTACGAAGTGTGCAGCACCA
TCGAGGTGTACCAGTACTGGGAGGAAAAGAAGAACCGGCTGAGCTTCACCGTGGACGCCATGATGAAGGA
CCCCAACGCCAAGAACGTGCTGACCGTGTGGATGGTGGTGGACGACGCCGACGTGAACATGGCCAAGGGC
ATCTTCCGCGAGGGCATCAACGTGGTCATCGTGCACCCCAGAGGCAGCAAGCAGACCCAGAGCTTCATGA
CCTGCGCCAACACCAGCAACCCCTACAACCGGCAGTGCTGGATGAGCGAGGCCTGTGCCGCCGAACTGGC
CGCTGCCGCCAGCAGCACCTCCAACCCCCTGAACATGTCCCACTACAGCGCCAAGCAGGCCGCCCACGAC
CTGGACTGGGCTCTGAGAACACTGGGCGACGGCAGACCTAACGTGGTGCTGGGCCAGGGCCTGAGCAGCA
TGCTGGTGCTGCGGCTGCTGCAGTACCACCAGGACACCAAGGCCGCCGTGATCCTGCTGGACTATGTGCA
CCCTGTGATGTTCGACGTGTACAACTACTTCGGAGGCGGCAGCATGGTCACCGCCCTGCAGCATCTGCTG
GCCATGTGCGACGACCAGGCCGCTTGCGTGGGCAGACTGGGAGCCGCCGAGGGCAGCTGGAACAGACTGA
TGACAGTGATCCATATGGCCAAAGAGGGCAAGCTGAGCTGCGCCTCCAGACTGAGATGGGCCCCCAGAAG
AGGCGGAAACGCCGCCTTCGCCGACGAGCTGAGAGGCGTGCTGGCCCTGATGCTGAGATACCCCGTGTAC
CCCTTCCTGGCCTCCAACGCCGCTCTGCTGAACCTGATCCCCAGCCTGCTGTACCGGGTGCAGCGGTGCA
ACAAGAAAGACGTGGCCGCACTGAACAAGCTGTACGACTACCTGAGCGCCGCCAAAAACTACGAGTGCCC
CGAGAGCGTGGCCCTGCACATGCACTGGCTGGTCAACGAGTTCCTGCAGGCTGCCCCCCCTGCCAACATC
CACAGCTTCAGAAGCAGCGCCGCAGCCAAGCACCTGATTCTGCCCAGCTTCCACGCCATGTCCGCCTTCC
ACAGCGCTGCCAAGAAGTTCCCCCGGATCAGCAGATCCGCCGAGTCCAAGCAGCTGCCCGCCAATGCCAC
CCAGCCTATTCTGCTGCTGAATGCCGACACCGACGCCCTGCTGCCTGGCGGAGCTGCTTCTCAGGTGGCA
CTGGCCTTCAGACAGCTGGGCGATAGCGTGCAGCTGAGGCAGCTGCGGGGCATCATGAACAGGCCCAGCG
CTGTGCTGACACCCTGCCTCGTGAACAACCTGAAGATGTTCCGGGACCACGGCGTGTGGGCCGATGAGGA
CCAGTGTACCCTGGATGTGGCCCACAAGATCGACTTCATCAACGGCGCCACCGACATCTACTACGGCACC
AGCGACGCCTGGGACTTCGACAAGCCCAACAGCGAGGAAACAAACGGCGGCAGGGACGACAACGACGACG
AGGGCGGCTTCCACTTCAAGTGGCGGTTTATCGCTGGCGCGCCCGGCAGCCTGCACCACATCCTGGACGC
CCAGAAGATGCTGTGGAACCACAGGGACAGGAACCTGCCTCCTCTGGCCCCTCTGGGCCCCCACCACCAT
CACCACCATTGAGTCTAGACACGTGATTAATTAAGGATCCCCCGACCTCGACCTCTGGCTAATAAAGGAA
ATTTATTTTCATTGCAATAGTGTGTTGGAATTTTTTGTGTCTCTCACTCGGAAGGACATATGGGAGGGCA
AATCATTTGGTCGAGATCCCTCGGAGATCTCTAGCTAGAGGATCGATCCCCGCCCCGGACGAACTAAACC
TGACTACGACATCTCTGCCCCTTCTTCGCGGGGCAGTGCATGTAATCCCTTCAGTTGGTTGGTACAACTT
GCCAACTGGGCCCTGTTCCACATGTGACACGGGGGGGGACCAAACACAAAGGGGTTCTCTGACTGTAGTT
GACATCCTTATAAATGGATGTGCACATTTGCCAACACTGAGTGGCTTTCATCCTGGAGCAGACTTTGCAG
TCTGTGGACTGCAACACAACATTGCCTTTATGTGTAACTCTTGGCTGAAGCTCTTACACCAATGCTGGGG
GACATGTACCTCCCAGGGGCCCAGGAAGACTACGGGAGGCTACACCAACGTCAATCAGAGGGGCCTGTGT
AGCTACCGATAAGCGGACCCTCAAGAGGGCATTAGCAATAGTGTTTATAAGGCCCCCTTGTTAACCCTAA
ACGGGTAGCATATGCTTCCCGGGTAGTAGTATATACTATCCAGACTAACCCTAATTCAATAGCATATGTT
ACCCAACGGGAAGCATATGCTATCGAATTAGGGTTAGTAAAAGGGTCCTAAGGAACAGCGATATCTCCCA
CCCCATGAGCTGTCACGGTTTTATTTACATGGGGTCAGGATTCCACGAGGGTAGTGAACCATTTTAGTCA
CAAGGGCAGTGGCTGAAGATCAAGGAGCGGGCAGTGAACTCTCCTGAATCTTCGCCTGCTTCTTCATTCT
CCTTCGTTTAGCTAATAGAATAACTGCTGAGTTGTGAACAGTAAGGTGTATGTGAGGTGCTCGAAAACAA
GGTTTCAGGTGACGCCCCCAGAATAAAATTTGGACGGGGGGTTCAGTGGTGGCATTGTGCTATGACACCA
ATATAACCCTCACAAACCCCTTGGGCAATAAATACTAGTGTAGGAATGAAACATTCTGAATATCTTTAAC
AATAGAAATCCATGGGGTGGGGACAAGCCGTAAAGACTGGATGTCCATCTCACACGAATTTATGGCTATG
GGCAACACATAATCCTAGTGCAATATGATACTGGGGTTATTAAGATGTGTCCCAGGCAGGGACCAAGACA
GGTGAACCATGTTGTTACACTCTATTTGTAACAAGGGGAAAGAGAGTGGACGCCGACAGCAGCGGACTCC
ACTGGTTGTCTCTAACACCCCCGAAAATTAAACGGGGCTCCACGCCAATGGGGCCCATAAACAAAGACAA
GTGGCCACTCTTTTTTTTGAAATTGTGGAGTGGGGGCACGCGTCAGCCCCCACACGCCGCCCTGCGGTTT
TGGACTGTAAAATAAGGGTGTAATAACTTGGCTGATTGTAACCCCGCTAACCACTGCGGTCAAACCACTT
GCCCACAAAACCACTAATGGCACCCCGGGGAATACCTGCATAAGTAGGTGGGCGGGCCAAGATAGGGGCG
CGATTGCTGCGATCTGGAGGACAAATTACACACACTTGCGCCTGAGCGCCAAGCACAGGGTTGTTGGTCC
TCATATTCACGAGGTCGCTGAGAGCACGGTGGGCTAATGTTGCCATGGGTAGCATATACTACCCAAATAT
CTGGATAGCATATGCTATCCTAATCTATATCTGGGTAGCATAGGCTATCCTAATCTATATCTGGGTAGCA
TATGCTATCCTAATCTATATCTGGGTAGTATATGCTATCCTAATTTATATCTGGGTAGCATAGGCTATCC
TAATCTATATCTGGGTAGCATATGCTATCCTAATCTATATCTGGGTAGTATATGCTATCCTAATCTGTAT
CCGGGTAGCATATGCTATCCTAATAGAGATTAGGGTAGTATATGCTATCCTAATTTATATCTGGGTAGCA
TATACTACCCAAATATCTGGATAGCATATGCTATCCTAATCTATATCTGGGTAGCATATGCTATCCTAAT
CTATATCTGGGTAGCATAGGCTATCCTAATCTATATCTGGGTAGCATATGCTATCCTAATCTATATCTGG
GTAGTATATGCTATCCTAATTTATATCTGGGTAGCATAGGCTATCCTAATCTATATCTGGGTAGCATATG
CTATCCTAATCTATATCTGGGTAGTATATGCTATCCTAATCTGTATCCGGGTAGCATATGCTATCCTCAT
GATAAGCTGTCAAACATGAGAATTTTCTTGAAGACGAAAGGGCCTCGTGATACGCCTATTTTTATAGGTT
AATGTCATGATAATAATGGTTTCTTAGACGTCAGGTGGCACTTTTCGGGGAAATGTGCGCGGAACCCCTA
TTTGTTTATTTTTCTAAATACATTCAAATATGTATCCGCTCATGAGACAATAACCCTGATAAATGCTTCA
ATAATATTGAAAAAGGAAGAGTATGAGTATTCAACATTTCCGTGTCGCCCTTATTCCCTTTTTTGCGGCA
TTTTGCCTTCCTGTTTTTGCTCACCCAGAAACGCTGGTGAAAGTAAAAGATGCTGAAGATCAGTTGGGTG
CACGAGTGGGTTACATCGAACTGGATCTCAACAGCGGTAAGATCCTTGAGAGTTTTCGCCCCGAAGAACG
TTTTCCAATGATGAGCACTTTTAAAGTTCTGCTATGTGGCGCGGTATTATCCCGTGTTGACGCCGGGCAA
GAGCAACTCGGTCGCCGCATACACTATTCTCAGAATGACTTGGTTGAGTACTCACCAGTCACAGAAAAGC
ATCTTACGGATGGCATGACAGTAAGAGAATTATGCAGTGCTGCCATAACCATGAGTGATAACACTGCGGC
CAACTTACTTCTGACAACGATCGGAGGACCGAAGGAGCTAACCGCTTTTTTGCACAACATGGGGGATCAT
GTAACTCGCCTTGATCGTTGGGAACCGGAGCTGAATGAAGCCATACCAAACGACGAGCGTGACACCACGA
TGCCTGCAGCAATGGCAACAACGTTGCGCAAACTATTAACTGGCGAACTACTTACTCTAGCTTCCCGGCA
ACAATTAATAGACTGGATGGAGGCGGATAAAGTTGCAGGACCACTTCTGCGCTCGGCCCTTCCGGCTGGC
TGGTTTATTGCTGATAAATCTGGAGCCGGTGAGCGTGGGTCTCGCGGTATCATTGCAGCACTGGGGCCAG
ATGGTAAGCCCTCCCGTATCGTAGTTATCTACACGACGGGGAGTCAGGCAACTATGGATGAACGAAATAG
ACAGATCGCTGAGATAGGTGCCTCACTGATTAAGCATTGGTAACTGTCAGACCAAGTTTACTCATATATA
CTTTAGATTGATTTAAAACTTCATTTTTAATTTAAAAGGATCTAGGTGAAGATCCTTTTTGATAATCTCA
TGACCAAAATCCCTTAACGTGAGTTTTCGTTCCACTGAGCGTCAGACCCCGTAGAAAAGATCAAAGGATC
TTCTTGAGATCCTTTTTTTCTGCGCGTAATCTGCTGCTTGCAAACAAAAAAACCACCGCTACCAGCGGTG
GTTTGTTTGCCGGATCAAGAGCTACCAACTCTTTTTCCGAAGGTAACTGGCTTCAGCAGAGCGCAGATAC
CAAATACTGTTCTTCTAGTGTAGCCGTAGTTAGGCCACCACTTCAAGAACTCTGTAGCACCGCCTACATA
CCTCGCTCTGCTAATCCTGTTACCAGTGGCTGCTGCCAGTGGCGATAAGTCGTGTCTTACCGGGTTGGAC
TCAAGACGATAGTTACCGGATAAGGCGCAGCGGTCGGGCTGAACGGGGGGTTCGTGCACACAGCCCAGCT
TGGAGCGAACGACCTACACCGAACTGAGATACCTACAGCGTGAGCTATGAGAAAGCGCCACGCTTCCCGA
AGGGAGAAAGGCGGACAGGTATCCGGTAAGCGGCAGGGTCGGAACAGGAGAGCGCACGAGGGAGCTTCCA
GGGGGAAACGCCTGGTATCTTTATAGTCCTGTCGGGTTTCGCCACCTCTGACTTGAGCGTCGATTTTTGT
GATGCTCGTCAGGGGGGCGGAGCCTATGGAAAAACGCCAGCAACGCGGCCTTTTTACGGTTCCTGGCCTT
TTGCTGGCCTTTTGCTCACATGTTCTTTCCTGCGTTATCCCCTGATTCTGTGGATAACCGTATTACCGCC
TTTGAGTGAGCTGATACCGCTCGCCGCAGCCGAACGACCGAGCGCAGCGAGTCAGTGAGCGAGGAAGCGG
AAGAGCGCCCAATACGCAAACCGCCTCTCCCCGCGCGTTGGCCGATTCATTAATGCAGCTGGCACGACAG
GTTTCCCGACTGGAAAGCGGGCAGTGAGCGCAACGCAATTAATGTGAGTTAGCTCACTCATTAGGCACCC
CAGGCTTTACACTTTATGCTTCCGGCTCGTATGTTGTGTGGAATTGTGAGCGGATAACAATTTCACACAG
GAAACAGCTATGACCATGATTACGCCAAGCTCTAGCTAGAGGTCGACCAATTCTCATGTTTGACAGCTTA
TCATCGCAGATCCGGGCAACGTTGTTGCCATTGCTGCAGGCGCAGAACTGGTAGGTATGGAAGATCTATA
CATTGAATCAATATTGGCAATTAGCCATATTAGTCATTGGTTATATAGCATAAATCAATATTGGCTATTG
GCCATTGCATACGTTGTATCTATATCATAATATGTACATTTATATTGGCTCATGTCCAATATGACCGCCA
TGTTGACATTGATTATTGACTAGTTATTAATAGTAATCAATTACGGGGTCATTAGTTCATAGCCCATATA
TGGAGTTCCGCGTTACATAACTTACGGTAAATGGCCCGCCTGGCTGACCGCCCAACGACCCCCGCCCATT
GACGTCAATAATGACGTATGTTCCCATAGTAACGCCAATAGGGACTTTCCATTGACGTCAATGGGTGGAG
TATTTACGGTAAACTGCCCACTTGGCAGTACATCAAGTGTATCATATGCCAAGTCCGCCCCCTATTGACG
TCAATGACGGTAAATGGCCCGCCTGGCATTATGCCCAGTACATGACCTTACGGGACTTTCCTACTTGGCA
GTACATCTACGTATTAGTCATCGCTATTACCATG
Features (pLannotate 1.2.2; 17 found; start..end, strand, type, name):
      2..201     +  promoter       CMV promoter: human cytomegalovirus (CMV) immediate early promoter
    269..307     +  misc_feature   Ad SA (fragment): adenovirus major late transcript splice acceptor (Friedrich and Soriano, 1991)
    340..549     -  CDS            PTP (fragment): TERM_ADE02 - Experimental evidence at protein level: Swiss-Prot protein existence level 1. Protein covalently bound to the viral DNA that acts as a primer for viral genomic replication by DNA strand displacement. Assembles on the viral origin of replication in an initiation complex with viral polymerase, DBP, host NFIA and host POU2F1/OCT1. During initiation, the polymerase covalently couples the first dCTP with Ser- 580 of pTP. The terminal protein stimulates the template activity over 20 fold compared to protein-free templates. Neo-synthesized viral genomes are linked to two preterminal prot
    580..669     +  intron         chimeric intron (fragment): chimera between introns from adenovirus and immunoglobulin heavy chain genes
    688..734     +  CDS            IgH signal sequence (fragment): signal sequence from the mouse immunoglobulin heavy chain variable region
   2581..2636    +  polyA_signal   β-globin poly(A) signal: rabbit β-globin polyadenylation signal (Gil and Proudfoot, 1987)
   3150..4831    -  rep_origin     oriP (fragment): Epstein-Barr virus oriP replication origin (Yates et al., 2000)
   4958..5062    +  promoter       AmpR promoter: bla
   5063..5923    +  CDS            AmpR: β-lactamase; bla; confers resistance to ampicillin, carbenicillin, and related antibiotics
   6094..6682    +  rep_origin     ori: high-copy-number ColE1/pMB1/pBR322/pUC origin of replication
   6865..6957    +  CDS            lacI (fragment): lac repressor; lacI; The lac repressor binds to the lac operator to inhibit transcription in E. coli. This inhibition can be relieved by adding lactose or isopropyl-β-D-thiogalactopyranoside (IPTG).
   6970..6991    +  protein_bind   CAP binding site: CAP binding activates transcription in the presence of cAMP. E. coli catabolite activator protein
   7006..7036    +  promoter       lac promoter: promoter for the E. coli lac operon
   7044..7060    +  protein_bind   lac operator: The lac repressor binds to the lac operator to inhibit transcription in E. coli. This inhibition can be relieved by adding lactose or isopropyl-β-D-thiogalactopyranoside (IPTG). lac repressor encoded by lacI
   7130..7146    +  promoter       tet promoter (fragment): E. coli promoter for tetracycline efflux protein gene
   7156..7181    -  CDS            bla(M) (fragment): β-lactamase lacking the signal sequence; bla(M); allows cytosolic expression of β-lactamase
   7355..7734    +  enhancer       CMV enhancer: human cytomegalovirus immediate early enhancer
