[The description below was written by a language model from this plasmid's Addgene catalogue record and pLannotate feature annotations shown in this document.]
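Description:
D36_Ld_323600 is a mammalian expression plasmid built on the pTT3 backbone for producing the ectodomain of a Leishmania donovani protein as a soluble, secreted recombinant in mammalian cells. The insert (about 1.6 kb) encodes a conserved hypothetical protein, LDPBK_323600, and carries a C-terminal biotinylation sequence followed by a His tag. In bacteria the 7.7 kb plasmid replicates from a high-copy ColE1/pUC-type origin and is selected with ampicillin through the β-lactamase gene. Short lac promoter/operator, lacI, tet promoter and bla fragments in the annotation appear to be cloning-vector remnants rather than functional parts of the design.

Expression is driven by the human CMV immediate early enhancer and promoter, which span the numbering origin of the circular sequence. They are followed by adenovirus-derived leader and splice elements and a chimeric intron fragment; the annotated "PTP" coding fragment on the opposite strand most likely reflects this adenoviral leader region rather than an intended gene. A partial match to the mouse immunoglobulin heavy chain signal sequence lies immediately upstream of the unannotated region that corresponds to the insert and tags, consistent with an exogenous leader directing the ectodomain into the secretory pathway. A rabbit β-globin polyadenylation signal terminates the transcript. An Epstein-Barr virus oriP fragment allows episomal maintenance and enhanced transient expression in cells supplying EBNA1.

The tags allow purification by the His tag, and biotinylation permits capture or oligomerisation on streptavidin. The plasmid belongs to a set of constructs made for a systematic study of L. donovani cell surface and secreted proteins.
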