Addgene plasmid #135850: D36_Ld_323600
Purpose: Expression of Leishmania donovani ectodomain in mammalian cells
Depositing lab: Gavin Wright. Depositing organization: Wellcome Sanger Institute. Publication: Systematic identification of genes encoding cell surface and secreted proteins that are essential for in vitro growth and infection in Leishmania donovani. Roberts AJ, Ong HB, Clare S, Brandt C, Harcourt K, Franssen SU, Cotton JA, Muller-Sienerth N, Wright GJ. PLoS Pathog. 2022 Feb 24;18(2):e1010364. doi: 10.1371/journal.ppat.1010364. eCollection 2022 Feb. PubMed 35202447.
Backbone
  Vector backbone: pTT3
  Backbone manufacturer: Yves Durocher, NRC
  Backbone size w/o insert (bp): 6132
  Vector type: Mammalian Expression
Growth in bacteria
  Bacterial resistance: Ampicillin, 100 μg/mL
  Growth temperature: 37°C
  Growth strain: DH5alpha
  Copy number: High Copy
Gene/Insert
  Gene/Insert name: hypothetical protein, conserved (alt name: LDPBK_323600)
  Species: Leishmania donovani
  Insert size (bp): 1602
  Tag / fusion protein: biotinylation sequence and His tag (C terminal on insert)
  Cloning method: Unknown
Terms and licenses: Academic/Nonprofit Terms; Industry Terms: Not Available to Industry
How to cite: D36_Ld_323600 was a gift from Gavin Wright (Addgene plasmid # 135850 ; http://n2t.net/addgene:135850 ; RRID:Addgene_135850)
